Addgene plasmid #178995: pBBK11 pCAS-Tyr-[gRNA: 1=FF18] (SplitKanR, AmpR)
Purpose: Sp.Cas9 and gRNA yeast expression vector with FF18 gRNA pre-cloned. Selection =SplitKanamycin resistance
Depositing lab: Vincent Martin. Depositing organization: Concordia University. Publication: The MyLo CRISPR-Cas9 Toolkit: A Markerless Yeast Localization and Overexpression CRISPR-Cas9 Toolkit. Bean BDM, Whiteway M, Martin VJJ. G3 (Bethesda). 2022 Jun 16. pii: 6609175. doi: 10.1093/g3journal/jkac154. PubMed 35708612.
Backbone
  Vector backbone: 2-micron/pUC
  Vector type: Yeast Expression, CRISPR, Synthetic Biology
Growth in bacteria
  Bacterial resistance: Ampicillin, 100 μg/mL
  Growth temperature: 37°C
  Growth strain: DH5alpha
  Copy number: High Copy
Gene/Insert
  Gene/Insert name: S. pyogenes Cas9
  gRNA/shRNA sequence: ATAGAATTACTATTGAAGAG
  Species: Streptococcus pyogenes
  Cloning method: Restriction Enzyme; 5′ cloning site Unknown (unknown if destroyed); 3′ cloning site Unknown (unknown if destroyed)
Terms and licenses: Academic/Nonprofit Terms; Industry Terms: Not Available to Industry
Depositor comments: Part of the Markerless Yeast Localization and Overexpression (MyLO) CRISPR-Cas9 Toolkit. Vector cloned using BsaI Golden Gate cloning.
How to cite: pBBK11 pCAS-Tyr-[gRNA: 1=FF18] (SplitKanR, AmpR) was a gift from Vincent Martin (Addgene plasmid # 178995 ; http://n2t.net/addgene:178995 ; RRID:Addgene_178995)
