[The description below was written by a language model from this plasmid's Addgene catalogue record and pLannotate feature annotations shown in this document.]
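Description:
pBBK11 pCAS-Tyr-[gRNA: 1=FF18] is a 10.3 kb yeast CRISPR-Cas9 expression plasmid from the Markerless Yeast Localization and Overexpression (MyLO) toolkit, built on a 2-micron/pUC shuttle backbone by BsaI Golden Gate assembly. In E. coli it is maintained at high copy through the pUC-type ColE1 origin and selected with ampicillin via the bla gene and its native promoter. In Saccharomyces cerevisiae the 2μ origin supports episomal, multicopy replication.

The payload has two parts. The first is the Streptococcus pyogenes Cas9 coding sequence, followed by a short polyhistidine tag and the CYC1 terminator. The promoter driving Cas9 is not annotated. A segment upstream is matched only to a predicted yeast open reading frame on the opposite strand, which may reflect native yeast promoter sequence, but the record does not say so. The second part is a guide RNA cassette in which a tRNA element sits upstream of the S. pyogenes gRNA scaffold. The "Tyr" in the name suggests a tyrosine tRNA. In such designs the tRNA typically supplies RNA polymerase III transcription and is processed away from the guide. The 20-nt spacer pre-cloned between them targets a site designated FF18, whose nature the record does not explain.

Yeast selection is described as "split" kanamycin resistance. Consistent with this, the annotation shows the kanMX marker as two adjacent fragments rather than one intact gene, ending in the Ashbya gossypii TEF terminator. This suggests that the marker is interrupted and has to be reconstituted to confer resistance, although the mechanism is not detailed in the record. The plasmid is intended to deliver Cas9 and the FF18 guide for markerless genome editing and integration in yeast.
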