Features (pLannotate 1.2.2; 13 found; start..end, strand, type, name):
      1..1159    -  rep_origin     2μ ori: yeast 2μ plasmid origin of replication
   1200..1288    +  ncRNA          tRNA: Accession: RF00005 - tRNA
   1382..1457    +  misc_RNA       gRNA scaffold: guide RNA scaffold for the Streptococcus pyogenes CRISPR/Cas9 system
   1591..2595    +  gene           kanMX (fragment): yeast selectable marker conferring kanamycin resistance (Wach et al., 1994)
   2613..3262    +  CDS            KanR (fragment): aminoglycoside phosphotransferase; aph(3')-Ia; confers resistance to kanamycin
   3268..3465    +  terminator     TEF terminator: Ashbya gossypii TEF terminator
   3616..4476    -  CDS            AmpR: β-lactamase; bla; confers resistance to ampicillin, carbenicillin, and related antibiotics
   4477..4568    -  promoter       AmpR promoter: bla
   4716..5129    -  CDS            YJC7_YEAST: Protein predicted: Swiss-Prot protein existence level 4. From Saccharomyces cerevisiae (strain ATCC 204508 / S288c) (Baker's yeast).
   5284..9387    +  CDS            cas9: CAS9_STRP1 - Also known as csn1 From Streptococcus pyogenes serotype M1.
   9436..9456    +  CDS            7xHis: 6xHis affinity tag
   9460..9649    +  terminator     CYC1 terminator: S. cerevisiae CYC1; transcription terminator for CYC1
   9706..10294   -  rep_origin     ori: high-copy-number ColE1/pMB1/pBR322/pUC origin of replication
>Addgene plasmid #178995 | pBBK11 pCAS-Tyr-[gRNA: 1=FF18] (SplitKanR, AmpR) | addgene full sequence | sequence record 360684 | Addgene NGS Result
CGAAGCATCTGTGCTTCATTTTGTAGAACAAAAATGCAACGCGAGAGCGCTAATTTTTCAAACAAAGAAT
CTGAGCTGCATTTTTACAGAACAGAAATGCAACGCGAAAGCGCTATTTTACCAACGAAGAATCTGTGCTT
CATTTTTGTAAAACAAAAATGCAACGCGAGAGCGCTAATTTTTCAAACAAAGAATCTGAGCTGCATTTTT
ACAGAACAGAAATGCAACGCGAGAGCGCTATTTTACCAACAAAGAATCTATACTTCTTTTTTGTTCTACA
AAAATGCATCCCGAGAGCGCTATTTTTCTAACAAAGCATCTTAGATTACTTTTTTTCTCCTTTGTGCGCT
CTATAATGCAGTCTCTTGATAACTTTTTGCACTGTAGGTCCGTTAAGGTTAGAAGAAGGCTACTTTGGTG
TCTATTTTCTCTTCCATAAAAAAAGCCTGACTCCACTTCCCGCGTTTACTGATTACTAGCGAAGCTGCGG
GTGCATTTTTTCAAGATAAAGGCATCCCCGATTATATTCTATACCGATGTGGATTGCGCATACTTTGTGA
ACAGAAAGTGATAGCGTTGATGATTCTTCATTGGTCAGAAAATTATGAACGGTTTCTTCTATTTTGTCTC
TATATACTACGTATAGGAAATGTTTACATTTTCGTATTGTTTTCGATTCACTCTATGAATAGTTCTTACT
ACAATTTTTTTGTCTAAAGAGTAATACTAGAGATAAACATAAAAAATGTAGAGGTCGAGTTTAGATGCAA
GTTCAAGGAGCGAAAGGTGGATGGGTAGGTTATATAGGGATATAGCACAGAGATATATAGCAAAGAGATA
CTTTTGAGCAATGTTTGTGGAAGCGGTATTCGCAATATTTTAGTAGCCCGTTACAGTCCGGTGCGTTTTT
GGTTTTTTGAAAGTGCGTCTTCAGAGCGCTTTTGGTTTTCAAAAGCGCTCTGAAGTTCCTATACTTTCTA
GAGAATAGGAACTTCGGAATAGGAACTTCAAAGCGTTTCCGAAAACGAGCGCTTCCGAAAATGCAACGCG
AGCTGCGCACATACAGCTCACTGTTCACGTCGCACCTATATCTGCGTGTTGCCTGTATATATATATACAT
GAGAAGAACGGCATAGTGCGTGTTTATGCTTAAATGCGTATATGTGTTATGTAGTATACTCTTTCTTCAA
CAATTAAATACTCTCGGTAGCCAAGTTGGTTTAAGGCGCAAGACTGTAATTTATCACTACGAAATCTTGA
GATCGGGCGTTCGACTCGCCCCCGGGAGAGATGGCCGGCATGGTCCCAGCCTCCTCGCTGGCGCCGGCTG
GGCAACACCTTCGGGTGGCGAATGGGACTTTATAGAATTACTATTGAAGAGGTTTTAGAGCTAGAAATAG
CAAGTTAAAATAAGGCTAGTCCGTTATCAACTTGAAAAAGTGGCACCGAGTCGGTGCTTTTTTTATTTTT
TGTCACTATTGTTATGTAAAATGCCACCTCTGACAGTATGGAACGCAAACTTCTGTCTAGTGGATATAGG
TCTAGAGATCTGTTTAGCTTGCCTCGTCCCCGCCGGGTCACCCGGCCAGCGACATGGAGGCCCAGAATAC
CCTCCTTGACAGTCTTGACGTGCGCAGCTCAGGGGCATGATGTGACTGTCGCCCGTACATTTAGCCCATA
CATCCCCATGTATAATCATTTGCATCCATACATTTTGATGGCCGCACGGCGCGAAGCAAAAATTACGGCT
CCTCGCTGCAGACCTGCGAGCAGGGAAACGCTCCCCTCACAGACGCGTTGAATTGTCCCCACGCCGCGCC
CCTGTAGAGAAATATAAAAGGTTAGGATTTGCCACTGAGGTTCTTCTTTCATATACTTCCTTTTAAAATC
TTGCTAGGATACAGTTCTCACATCACATCCGAACATAAACAACAATGGGTAAGGAAAAGACTCACGTTTC
GAGGCCGCGATTAAATTCCAACATGGATGCTGATTTATATGGGTATAAATGGGCTCGCGATAATGTCGGG
CAATCAGGTGCGACAATCTATCGATTGTATGGGAAGCCCGATGCGCCAGAGTTGTTTCTGAAACATGGCA
AAGGTAGCGTTGCCAATGATGTTACAGATGAGATGGTCAGACTAAACTGGCTGACGGAATTTATGCCTCT
TCCGACCATCAAGCATTTTATCCGTACTCCTGATGATGCATGGTTACTCACCACTGCGATCCCCGGCAAA
ACAGCATTCCAGGTATTAGAAGAATATCCTGATTCAGGTGAAAATATTGTTGATGCGCTGGCAGTGTTCC
TGCGCCGGTTGCATTCGATTCCTGTTTGTAATTGTCCTTTTAACAGCGATCGCGTATTTCGTCTGGCTCA
GGCGCAATCACGAATGAATAACGGTTTGGTTGATGCGAGTGATTTTGATGACGAGCGTAATGGCTGGCCT
GTTGAACAAGTCTGGAAAGAAATGCATAAGCTTTTGCCATTCTCACCGGATTCAGTCGTCACTCATGGTG
ATTTCTCACTTGATAACCTTATTTTTGACGAGGGGAAATTAATAGGTTGTATTGATGTTGGACGAGTCGG
AATCGACGTCGCTGCCTGCAGGATGGCAAAGGTAGCGTTGCCAATGATGTTACAGATGAGATGGTCAGAC
TAAACTGGCTGACGGAATTTATGCCTCTTCCGACCATCAAGCATTTTATCCGTACTCCTGATGATGCATG
GTTACTCACCACTGCGATCCCCGGCAAAACAGCATTCCAGGTATTAGAAGAATATCCTGATTCAGGTGAA
AATATTGTTGATGCGCTGGCAGTGTTCCTGCGCCGGTTGCATTCGATTCCTGTTTGTAATTGTCCTTTTA
ACAGCGATCGCGTATTTCGTCTGGCTCAGGCGCAATCACGAATGAATAACGGTTTGGTTGATGCGAGTGA
TTTTGATGACGAGCGTAATGGCTGGCCTGTTGAACAAGTCTGGAAAGAAATGCATAAGCTTTTGCCATTC
TCACCGGATTCAGTCGTCACTCATGGTGATTTCTCACTTGATAACCTTATTTTTGACGAGGGGAAATTAA
TAGGTTGTATTGATGTTGGACGAGTCGGAATCGCAGACCGATACCAGGATCTTGCCATCCTATGGAACTG
CCTCGGTGAGTTTTCTCCTTCATTACAGAAACGGCTTTTTCAAAAATATGGTATTGATAATCCTGATATG
AATAAATTGCAGTTTCATTTGATGCTCGATGAGTTTTTCTAATCAGTACTGACAATAAAAAGATTCTTGT
TTTCAAGAACTTGTCATTTGTATAGTTTTTTTATATTGTAGTTGTTCTATTTTAATCAAATGTTAGCGTG
ATTTATATTTTTTTTCGCCTCGACATCATCTGCCCAGATGCGAAGTTAAGTGCGCAGAAAGTAATATCAT
GCGTCAATCGTATGTGAATGCTGGTCGCTATACTGCTGTCGATTCGATACTAACGCCGCCATCCAGTGTC
GAAAACGAGCTCTCGAGAACCCTTAATCAAAAAGGATCTTCACCTAGATCCTTTTAAATTAAAAATGAAG
TTTTAAATCAATCTAAAGTATATATGAGTAAACTTGGTCTGACAGTTACCAATGCTTAATCAGTGAGGCA
CCTATCTCAGCGATCTGTCTATTTCGTTCATCCATAGTTGCCTGACTCCCCGTCGTGTAGATAACTACGA
TACGGGAGGGCTTACCATCTGGCCCCAGTGCTGCAATGATACCGCGGGACCCACGCTCACCGGCTCCAGA
TTTATCAGCAATAAACCAGCCAGCCGGAAGGGCCGAGCGCAGAAGTGGTCCTGCAACTTTATCCGCCTCC
ATCCAGTCTATTAATTGTTGCCGGGAAGCTAGAGTAAGTAGTTCGCCAGTTAATAGTTTGCGCAACGTTG
TTGCCATTGCTACAGGCATCGTGGTGTCACGCTCGTCGTTTGGTATGGCTTCATTCAGCTCCGGTTCCCA
ACGATCAAGGCGAGTTACATGATCCCCCATGTTGTGCAAAAAAGCGGTTAGCTCCTTCGGTCCTCCGATC
GTTGTCAGAAGTAAGTTGGCCGCAGTGTTATCACTCATGGTTATGGCAGCACTGCATAATTCTCTTACTG
TCATGCCATCCGTAAGATGCTTTTCTGTGACTGGTGAGTACTCAACCAAGTCATTCTGAGAATAGTGTAT
GCGGCGACCGAGTTGCTCTTGCCCGGCGTCAATACGGGATAATACCGCGCCACATAGCAGAACTTTAAAA
GTGCTCATCATTGGAAAACGTTCTTCGGGGCGAAAACTCTCAAGGATCTTACCGCTGTTGAGATCCAGTT
CGATGTAACCCACTCGTGCACCCAACTGATCTTCAGCATCTTTTACTTTCACCAGCGTTTCTGGGTGAGC
AAAAACAGGAAGGCAAAATGCCGCAAAAAAGGGAATAAGGGCGACACGGAAATGTTGAATACTCATACTC
TTCCTTTTTCAATATTATTGAAGCATTTATCAGGGTTATTGTCTCATGAGCGGATACATATTTGAATGTA
TTTAGAAAAATAAACAAATAGGGGTTCGTCGACAGTCGAACAAGAAGCAGGCAAAGTTTAGAGCACTGCC
CCTCCGCACTCAAAAAAGAAAAAACTAGGAGGAAAATAAAATTCTCAACCACACAAACACATAAACACAT
ACAAATACAAATACAAGCTTATTTACTTGACATCGCGCGATCTTCCACTATTCAGCGCCGTCCGCCCTCT
CTCGTGTTTTTTGTTTACGCGACAACTATGCGAAATCCGGAGCAACGGGCAACCGTTTGGGGAAAGACCA
CACCCACGCGCGATCGCCATGGCAACGAGGTCGCACACGCCCCACACCCAGACCTCCCTGCGAGCGGGCA
TGGGTACAATGTCCCCGTTGCCACAGACACCACTTCGTAGCACAGCGCAGAGCGTAGCGTGTTGTTGCTG
CTGACAAAAGAAAATTTTTCTTAGCAAAGCAAAGGAGGGGAAGCACGGGCAGATAGCACCGTACCATACC
CTTGGAAACTCGAAATGAACGAAGCAGGAAATGAGAGAATGAGAGTTTTGTAGGTATATATAGCGGTAGT
GTTTGCGCGTTACCATCATCTTCTGGATCTATCTATTGTTCTTTTCCTCATCACTTTCCCCTTTTTCGCT
CTTCTTCTTGTCTTTTATTTCTTTCTTTTTTTTAATTGTTCCCTCGATTGGCTATCTACCAAAGAATCCA
AACTTAATACACGTATTTATTTGTCCAATTACCATGGATAAGAAATACTCAATAGGCTTAGATATCGGCA
CAAATAGCGTCGGATGGGCGGTGATCACTGATGAATATAAGGTTCCGTCTAAAAAGTTCAAGGTTCTGGG
AAATACAGACCGCCACAGTATCAAAAAAAATCTTATAGGGGCTCTTTTATTTGACAGTGGAGAGACAGCG
GAAGCGACTCGACTCAAACGGACAGCTCGTAGAAGGTATACACGTCGGAAGAATCGTATTTGTTATCTAC
AGGAGATTTTTTCAAATGAGATGGCGAAAGTAGATGATAGTTTCTTTCATCGACTTGAAGAGTCTTTTTT
GGTGGAAGAAGACAAGAAGCATGAACGTCATCCTATTTTTGGAAATATAGTAGATGAAGTTGCTTATCAT
GAGAAATATCCAACTATCTATCATCTGCGAAAAAAATTGGTAGATTCTACTGATAAAGCGGATTTGCGCT
TAATCTATTTGGCCTTAGCGCATATGATTAAGTTTCGTGGTCATTTTTTGATTGAGGGAGATTTAAATCC
TGATAATAGTGATGTGGACAAACTATTTATCCAGTTGGTACAAACCTACAATCAATTATTTGAAGAAAAC
CCTATTAACGCAAGTGGAGTAGATGCTAAAGCGATTCTTTCTGCACGATTGAGTAAATCAAGACGATTAG
AAAATCTCATTGCTCAGCTCCCCGGTGAGAAGAAAAATGGCTTATTTGGGAATCTCATTGCTTTGTCATT
GGGTTTGACCCCTAATTTTAAATCAAATTTTGATTTGGCAGAAGATGCTAAATTACAGCTTTCAAAAGAT
ACTTACGATGATGATTTAGATAATTTATTGGCGCAAATTGGAGATCAATATGCTGATTTGTTTTTGGCAG
CTAAGAATTTATCAGATGCTATTTTACTTTCAGATATCCTAAGAGTAAATACTGAAATAACTAAGGCTCC
CCTATCAGCTTCAATGATTAAACGCTACGATGAACATCATCAAGACTTGACTCTTTTAAAAGCTTTAGTT
CGACAACAACTTCCAGAAAAGTATAAAGAAATCTTTTTTGATCAATCAAAAAACGGATATGCAGGTTATA
TTGATGGGGGAGCTAGCCAAGAAGAATTTTATAAATTTATCAAACCAATTTTAGAAAAAATGGATGGTAC
TGAGGAATTATTGGTGAAACTAAATCGTGAAGATTTGCTGCGCAAGCAACGGACCTTTGACAACGGCTCT
ATTCCCCATCAAATTCACTTGGGTGAGCTGCATGCTATTTTGAGAAGACAAGAAGACTTTTATCCATTTT
TAAAAGACAATCGTGAGAAGATTGAAAAAATCTTGACTTTTCGAATTCCTTATTATGTTGGTCCATTGGC
GCGTGGCAATAGTCGTTTTGCATGGATGACTCGGAAGTCTGAAGAAACAATTACCCCATGGAATTTTGAA
GAAGTTGTCGATAAAGGTGCTTCAGCTCAATCATTTATTGAACGCATGACAAACTTTGATAAAAATCTTC
CAAATGAAAAAGTACTACCAAAACATAGTTTGCTTTATGAGTATTTTACGGTTTATAACGAATTGACAAA
GGTCAAATATGTTACTGAAGGAATGCGAAAACCAGCATTTCTTTCAGGTGAACAGAAGAAAGCCATTGTT
GATTTACTCTTCAAAACAAATCGAAAAGTAACCGTTAAGCAATTAAAAGAAGATTATTTCAAAAAAATAG
AATGTTTTGATAGTGTTGAAATTTCAGGAGTTGAAGATAGATTTAATGCTTCATTAGGTACCTACCATGA
TTTGCTAAAAATTATTAAAGATAAAGATTTTTTGGATAATGAAGAAAATGAAGATATCTTAGAGGATATT
GTTTTAACATTGACCTTATTTGAAGATAGGGAGATGATTGAGGAAAGACTTAAAACATATGCTCACCTCT
TTGATGATAAGGTGATGAAACAGCTTAAACGTCGCCGTTATACTGGTTGGGGACGTTTGTCTCGAAAATT
GATTAATGGTATTAGGGATAAGCAATCTGGCAAAACAATATTAGATTTTTTGAAATCAGATGGTTTTGCC
AATCGCAATTTTATGCAGCTGATCCATGATGATAGTTTGACATTTAAAGAAGACATTCAAAAAGCACAAG
TGTCTGGACAAGGCGATAGTTTACATGAACATATTGCAAATTTAGCTGGTAGCCCTGCTATTAAAAAAGG
TATTTTACAGACTGTAAAAGTTGTTGATGAATTGGTCAAAGTAATGGGGCGGCATAAGCCAGAAAATATC
GTTATTGAAATGGCACGTGAAAATCAGACAACTCAAAAGGGCCAGAAAAATTCGCGAGAGCGTATGAAAC
GAATCGAAGAAGGTATCAAAGAATTAGGAAGTCAGATTCTTAAAGAGCATCCTGTTGAAAATACTCAATT
GCAAAATGAAAAGCTCTATCTCTATTATCTCCAAAATGGAAGAGACATGTATGTGGACCAAGAATTAGAT
ATTAATCGTTTAAGTGATTATGATGTCGATCACATTGTTCCACAAAGTTTCCTTAAAGACGATTCAATAG
ACAATAAGGTCTTAACGCGTTCTGATAAAAATCGTGGTAAATCGGATAACGTTCCAAGTGAAGAAGTAGT
CAAAAAGATGAAAAACTATTGGAGACAACTTCTAAACGCCAAGTTAATCACTCAACGTAAGTTTGATAAT
TTAACGAAAGCTGAACGTGGAGGTTTGAGTGAACTTGATAAAGCTGGTTTTATCAAACGCCAATTGGTTG
AAACTCGCCAAATCACTAAGCATGTGGCACAAATTTTGGATAGTCGCATGAATACTAAATACGATGAAAA
TGATAAACTTATTCGAGAGGTTAAAGTGATTACCTTAAAATCTAAATTAGTTTCTGACTTCCGAAAAGAT
TTCCAATTCTATAAAGTACGTGAGATTAACAATTACCATCATGCCCATGATGCGTATCTAAATGCCGTCG
TTGGAACTGCTTTGATTAAGAAATATCCAAAACTTGAATCGGAGTTTGTCTATGGTGATTATAAAGTTTA
TGATGTTCGTAAAATGATTGCTAAGTCTGAGCAAGAAATAGGCAAAGCAACCGCAAAATATTTCTTTTAC
TCTAATATCATGAACTTCTTCAAAACAGAAATTACACTTGCAAATGGAGAGATTCGCAAACGCCCTCTAA
TCGAAACTAATGGGGAAACTGGAGAAATTGTCTGGGATAAAGGGCGAGATTTTGCCACAGTGCGCAAAGT
ATTGTCCATGCCCCAAGTCAATATTGTCAAGAAAACAGAAGTACAGACAGGCGGATTCTCCAAGGAGTCA
ATTTTACCAAAAAGAAATTCGGACAAGCTTATTGCTCGTAAAAAAGACTGGGATCCAAAAAAATATGGTG
GTTTTGATAGTCCAACGGTAGCTTATTCAGTCCTAGTGGTTGCTAAGGTGGAAAAAGGGAAATCGAAGAA
GTTAAAATCCGTTAAAGAGTTACTAGGGATCACAATTATGGAAAGAAGTTCCTTTGAAAAAAATCCGATT
GACTTTTTAGAAGCTAAAGGATATAAGGAAGTTAAAAAAGACTTAATCATTAAACTACCTAAATATAGTC
TTTTTGAGTTAGAAAACGGTCGTAAACGGATGCTGGCTAGTGCCGGAGAATTACAAAAAGGAAATGAGCT
GGCTCTGCCAAGCAAATATGTGAATTTTTTATATTTAGCTAGTCATTATGAAAAGTTGAAGGGTAGTCCA
GAAGATAACGAACAAAAACAATTGTTTGTGGAGCAGCATAAGCATTATTTAGATGAGATTATTGAGCAAA
TCAGTGAATTTTCTAAGCGTGTTATTTTAGCAGATGCCAATTTAGATAAAGTTCTTAGTGCATATAACAA
ACATAGAGACAAACCAATACGTGAACAAGCAGAAAATATTATTCATTTATTTACGTTGACGAATCTTGGA
GCTCCCGCTGCTTTTAAATATTTTGATACAACAATTGATCGTAAACGATATACGTCTACAAAAGAAGTTT
TAGATGCCACTCTTATCCATCAATCCATCACTGGTCTTTATGAAACACGCATTGATTTGAGTCAGCTAGG
AGGTGACGGTGGAGGGCCAAAAAAGAAAAGAAAAGTTGAAGATGCTTCTGCTCATCATCACCATCACCAT
CACCATTAAATCCGCTCTAACCGAAAAGGAAGGAGTTAGACAACCTGAAGTCTAGGTCCCTATTTATTTT
TTTATAGTTATGTTAGTATTAAGAACGTTATTTATATTTCAAATTTTTCTTTTTTTTCTGTACAGACGCG
TGTACGCATGTAACATTATACTGAAAACCTTGCTTGAGAAGGTTTTGGGACGCTCGAAGTGAGCAAAAGG
CCAGCAAAAGGCCAGGAACCGTAAAAAGGCCGCGTTGCTGGCGTTTTTCCATAGGCTCCGCCCCCCTGAC
GAGCATCACAAAAATCGACGCTCAAGTCAGAGGTGGCGAAACCCGACAGGACTATAAAGATACCAGGCGT
TTCCCCCTGGAAGCTCCCTCGTGCGCTCTCCTGTTCCGACCCTGCCGCTTACCGGATACCTGTCCGCCTT
TCTCCCTTCGGGAAGCGTGGCGCTTTCTCATAGCTCACGCTGTAGGTATCTCAGTTCGGTGTAGGTCGTT
CGCTCCAAGCTGGGCTGTGTGCACGAACCCCCCGTTCAGCCCGACCGCTGCGCCTTATCCGGTAACTATC
GTCTTGAGTCCAACCCGGTAAGACACGACTTATCGCCACTGGCAGCAGCCACTGGTAACAGGATTAGCAG
AGCGAGGTATGTAGGCGGTGCTACAGAGTTCTTGAAGTGGTGGCCTAACTACGGCTACACTAGAAGAACA
GTATTTGGTATCTGCGCTCTGCTGAAGCCAGTTACCTTCGGAAAAAGAGTTGGTAGCTCTTGATCCGGCA
AACAAACCACCGCTGGTAGCGGTGGTTTTTTTGTTTGCAAGCAGCAGATTACGCGCAGAAAAAAAGGATC
TCAAGAAGATCCTTTGATCTTTTCTAC
